Addgene plasmid #114053: pLAP-BUBR1-dKARD
Purpose: transfection in mammalian cells, combination of fluorescent protein fusion and tandem affinity purification
Depositing lab: Geert Kops. Depositing organization: University Medical Centre Utrecht. Publication: Integration of kinase and phosphatase activities by BUBR1 ensures formation of stable kinetochore-microtubule attachments. Suijkerbuijk SJ, Vleugel M, Teixeira A, Kops GJ. Dev Cell. 2012 Oct 16;23(4):745-55. doi: 10.1016/j.devcel.2012.09.005. PubMed 23079597.
Backbone
  Vector backbone: pIC58
  Backbone manufacturer: Cheeseman IM and Desai A, Science's STKE 2005;2005:l1
  Vector type: Mammalian Expression
Growth in bacteria
  Bacterial resistance: Kanamycin, 50 μg/mL
  Growth temperature: 37°C
  Growth strain: DH5alpha
  Copy number: High Copy
Gene/Insert
  Gene/Insert name: BUBR1-dKARD
  Species: H. sapiens (human)
  Mutation: C2823A and G2826A (siRNA-resistance): AGATACTAGCTAACTGTTC, BUBR1-del666_682
  Entrez Gene: BUB1B (a.k.a. BUB1beta, BUBR1, Bub1A, MAD3L, MVA1, SSK1, hBUBR1)
  Tag / fusion protein: YFP-TEV-S- Human LAP (N terminal on insert)
  Cloning method: Restriction Enzyme; 5′ cloning site Unknown (unknown if destroyed); 3′ cloning site Unknown (unknown if destroyed)
Terms and licenses: Academic/Nonprofit Terms; Industry Terms: Not Available to Industry
Depositor comments: based on pLAP-BUBR1
How to cite: pLAP-BUBR1-dKARD was a gift from Geert Kops (Addgene plasmid # 114053 ; http://n2t.net/addgene:114053 ; RRID:Addgene_114053)
