[The description below was written by a language model from this plasmid's Addgene catalogue record and pLannotate feature annotations shown in this document.]
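Description:
pLAP-BUBR1-dKARD is a mammalian expression plasmid of about 7.9 kb, built on the pIC58 backbone and derived from the parental pLAP-BUBR1 construct. It is maintained in E. coli at high copy through a ColE1/pUC-type origin and selected with kanamycin. The resistance gene is the Tn5 NeoR/KanR aminoglycoside phosphotransferase, placed behind both a bacterial bla promoter and the SV40 enhancer/early promoter and followed by an HSV TK polyadenylation signal. The same marker can therefore in principle support G418 selection in transfected mammalian cells. An f1 origin is also present. Several short annotated fragments (ble, bGH poly(A), SV40 large T antigen) appear to be backbone remnants rather than functional elements.

The expression cassette uses the CMV immediate early enhancer and promoter to drive a single fusion protein and ends in an SV40 poly(A) signal. At the N terminus is a localization and affinity purification (LAP) tag, made up of EYFP, a TEV protease cleavage site (annotated as a capTEV fragment) and an S-tag. This arrangement allows fluorescence imaging of the protein as well as two-step purification, with TEV cleavage releasing the protein after the first capture. The tag is fused to human BUBR1 (BUB1B), a mitotic checkpoint component. This version lacks residues 666 to 682, the deletion referred to by "dKARD" in the name, and carries two silent nucleotide changes that make it resistant to siRNA. It can thus be expressed while endogenous BUBR1 is knocked down. The associated publication concerns how BUBR1 integrates kinase and phosphatase activities to form stable kinetochore–microtubule attachments. The cloning sites used are not recorded.
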