Features (pLannotate 1.2.2; 17 found; start..end, strand, type, name):
     79..382     +  enhancer       CMV enhancer: human cytomegalovirus immediate early enhancer
    383..586     +  promoter       CMV promoter: human cytomegalovirus (CMV) immediate early promoter
    631..1347    +  CDS            EYFP: EYFP is a basic (constitutively fluorescent) green/yellow fluorescent protein published in 1996, derived from Aequorea victoria. It is reported to be a very rapidly-maturing weak dimer with high acid sensitivity.
   1374..1392    +  misc_feature   MCS (fragment): pBluescript multiple cloning site
   1393..1412    +  CDS            capTEV™ (fragment): composite tag for in vivo biotinylation, TEV protease cleavage, and 6xHis tagging
   1426..1470    +  CDS            S-Tag: affinity and epitope tag derived from pancreatic ribonuclease A
   1495..4587    +  CDS            BUB1B: BUB1B_HUMAN - Also known as BUBR1, MAD3L, SSK1. Experimental evidence at protein level: Swiss-Prot protein existence level 1. Essential component of the mitotic checkpoint. Required for normal mitosis progression. The mitotic checkpoint delays anaphase until all chromosomes are properly attached to the mitotic spindle. One of its checkpoint functions is to inhibit the activity of the anaphase- promoting complex/cyclosome (APC/C) by blocking the binding of CDC20 to APC/C, independently of its kinase activity. The other is to monitor kinetochore activities that depend on the kinetochore motor CE
   4633..4717    +  CDS            large T antigen (fragment): large T antigen from SV40 (simian virus 40)
   4740..4861    +  polyA_signal   SV40 poly(A) signal: SV40 polyadenylation signal
   4895..5323    -  rep_origin     f1 ori (sequence partly withheld): f1 bacteriophage origin of replication; arrow indicates direction of (+) strand synthesis
   5350..5454    +  promoter       AmpR promoter: bla
   5456..5813    +  promoter       SV40 promoter: SV40 enhancer and early promoter
   5848..6642    +  CDS            NeoR/KanR: aminoglycoside phosphotransferase from Tn5; aph(3')-II (or nptII); confers resistance to neomycin, kanamycin, and G418 (Geneticin®)
   6663..6815    +  CDS            ble (fragment): BLE_KLEPN - Experimental evidence at protein level: Swiss-Prot protein existence level 1. Binding protein with a strong affinity to the bleomycin family of antibiotics. Binds to CL990; an antimitotic-antibiotic compound. From Klebsiella pneumoniae.
   6874..6921    +  polyA_signal   HSV TK poly(A) signal: herpes simplex virus thymidine kinase polyadenylation signal (Cole and Stacy, 1985)
   7012..7028    -  polyA_signal   bGH poly(A) signal (fragment): bovine growth hormone polyadenylation signal
   7250..7838    +  rep_origin     ori: high-copy-number ColE1/pMB1/pBR322/pUC origin of replication
>Addgene plasmid #114053 | pLAP-BUBR1-dKARD | addgene full sequence | sequence record 221668 | Addgene NGS Result
CGTATTACCGCCATGCATTAGTTATTAATAGTAATCAATTACGGGGTCATTAGTTCATAGCCCATATATG
GAGTTCCGCGTTACATAACTTACGGTAAATGGCCCGCCTGGCTGACCGCCCAACGACCCCCGCCCATTGA
CGTCAATAATGACGTATGTTCCCATAGTAACGCCAATAGGGACTTTCCATTGACGTCAATGGGTGGAGTA
TTTACGGTAAACTGCCCACTTGGCAGTACATCAAGTGTATCATATGCCAAGTACGCCCCCTATTGACGTC
AATGACGGTAAATGGCCCGCCTGGCATTATGCCCAGTACATGACCTTATGGGACTTTCCTACTTGGCAGT
ACATCTACGTATTAGTCATCGCTATTACCATGGTGATGCGGTTTTGGCAGTACATCAATGGGCGTGGATA
GCGGTTTGACTCACGGGGATTTCCAAGTCTCCACCCCATTGACGTCAATGGGAGTTTGTTTTGGCACCAA
AATCAACGGGACTTTCCAAAATGTCGTAACAACTCCGCCCCATTGACGCAAATGGGCGGTAGGCGTGTAC
GGTGGGAGGTCTATATAAGCAGAGCTGGTTTAGTGAACCGTCAGATCCGCTAGCGCTACCGGTCGCCACC
ATGGTGAGCAAGGGCGAGGAGCTGTTCACCGGGGTGGTGCCCATCCTGGTCGAGCTGGACGGCGACGTAA
ACGGCCACAAGTTCAGCGTGTCCGGCGAGGGCGAGGGCGATGCCACCTACGGCAAGCTGACCCTGAAGTT
CATCTGCACCACCGGCAAGCTGCCCGTGCCCTGGCCCACCCTCGTGACCACCTTCGGCTACGGCCTGCAG
TGCTTCGCCCGCTACCCCGACCACATGAAGCAGCACGACTTCTTCAAGTCCGCCATGCCCGAAGGCTACG
TCCAGGAGCGCACCATCTTCTTCAAGGACGACGGCAACTACAAGACCCGCGCCGAGGTGAAGTTCGAGGG
CGACACCCTGGTGAACCGCATCGAGCTGAAGGGCATCGACTTCAAGGAGGACGGCAACATCCTGGGGCAC
AAGCTGGAGTACAACTACAACAGCCACAACGTCTATATCATGGCCGACAAGCAGAAGAACGGCATCAAGG
TGAACTTCAAGATCCGCCACAACATCGAGGACGGCAGCGTGCAGCTCGCCGACCACTACCAGCAGAACAC
CCCCATCGGCGACGGCCCCGTGCTGCTGCCCGACAACCACTACCTGAGCTACCAGTCCGCCCTGAGCAAA
GACCCCAACGAGAAGCGCGATCACATGGTCCTGCTGGAGTTCGTGACCGCCGCCGGGATCACTCTCGGCA
TGGACGAGCTGTACAAGTCCGGAGGGGATCGGTGGAGCTCCACCGGTGGCGGCCGCTCTAGAGAGAATCT
TTATTTTCAGGGCGCCGCCAAATTCAAAGAAACCGCTGCTGCTAAATTCGAACGCCAGCACATGGACAGC
GGAGGTGGAGGTACTAGTCTCGACGCGGCGGTGAAGAAGGAAGGGGGTGCTCTGAGTGAAGCCATGTCCC
TGGAGGGAGATGAATGGGAACTGAGTAAAGAAAATGTACAACCTTTAAGGCAAGGGCGGATCATGTCCAC
GCTTCAGGGAGCACTGGCACAAGAATCTGCCTGTAACAATACTCTTCAGCAGCAGAAACGGGCATTTGAA
TATGAAATTCGATTTTACACTGGAAATGACCCTCTGGATGTTTGGGATAGGTATATCAGCTGGACAGAGC
AGAACTATCCTCAAGGTGGGAAGGAGAGTAATATGTCAACGTTATTAGAAAGAGCTGTAGAAGCACTACA
AGGAGAAAAACGATATTATAGTGATCCTCGATTTCTCAATCTCTGGCTTAAATTAGGGCGTTTATGCAAT
GAGCCTTTGGATATGTACAGTTACTTGCACAACCAAGGGATTGGTGTTTCACTTGCTCAGTTCTATATCT
CATGGGCAGAAGAATATGAAGCTAGAGAAAACTTTAGGAAAGCAGATGCGATATTTCAGGAAGGGATTCA
ACAGAAGGCTGAACCACTAGAAAGACTACAGTCCCAGCACCGACAATTCCAAGCTCGAGTGTCTCGGCAA
ACTCTGTTGGCACTTGAGAAAGAAGAAGAGGAGGAAGTTTTTGAGTCTTCTGTACCACAACGAAGCACAC
TAGCTGAACTAAAGAGCAAAGGGAAAAAGACAGCAAGAGCTCCAATCATCCGTGTAGGAGGTGCTCTCAA
GGCTCCAAGCCAGAACAGAGGACTCCAAAATCCATTTCCTCAACAGATGCAAAATAATAGTAGAATTACT
GTTTTTGATGAAAATGCTGATGAGGCTTCTACAGCAGAGTTGTCTAAGCCTACAGTCCAGCCATGGATAG
CACCCCCCATGCCCAGGGCCAAAGAGAATGAGCTGCAAGCAGGCCCTTGGAACACAGGCAGGTCCTTGGA
ACACAGGCCTCGTGGCAATACAGCTTCACTGATAGCTGTACCCGCTGTGCTTCCCAGTTTCACTCCATAT
GTGGAAGAGACTGCACAACAGCCAGTTATGACACCATGTAAAATTGAACCTAGTATAAACCACATCCTAA
GCACCAGAAAGCCTGGAAAGGAAGAAGGAGATCCTCTACAAAGGGTTCAGAGCCATCAGCAAGCATCTGA
GGAGAAGAAAGAGAAGATGATGTATTGTAAGGAGAAGATTTATGCAGGAGTAGGGGAATTCTCCTTTGAA
GAAATTCGGGCTGAAGTTTTCCGGAAGAAATTAAAAGAGCAAAGGGAAGCCGAGCTATTGACCAGTGCAG
AGAAGAGAGCAGAAATGCAGAAACAGATTGAAGAGATGGAGAAGAAGCTAAAAGAAATCCAAACTACTCA
GCAAGAAAGAACAGGTGATCAGCAAGAAGAGACGATGCCTACAAAGGAGACAACTAAACTGCAAATTGCT
TCCGAGTCTCAGAAAATACCAGGAATGACTCTATCCAGTTCTGTTTGTCAAGTAAACTGTTGTGCCAGAG
AAACTTCACTTGCGGAGAACATTTGGCAGGAACAACCTCATTCTAAAGGTCCCAGTGTACCTTTCTCCAT
TTTTGATGAGTTTCTTCTTTCAGAAAAGAAGAATAAAAGTCCTCCTGCAGATCCCCCACGAGTTTTAGCT
CAACGAAGACCCCTTGCAGTTCTCAAAACCTCAGAAAGCATCACCTCAAATGAAGATGTGTCTCCAGATG
TTTGTGATGAATTTACAGGAATTGAACCCTTGAGCGAGGATGCCATTATCACAGGCTTCAGAAATGTAAC
AATTTGTCCTAACCCAGAAGACACTTGTGACTTTGCCAGAGCAGCTCGTTTTGTATCCACTCCTTTTCAT
GAGATAATGTCCTTGAAGGATCTCCCTTCTGATCCTGAGAGACTGTTACCGGAAGAAGATCTAGATGTAA
AGACCTCTGAGGACCAGCAGACAGCTTGTGGCACTATCTACAGTCAGACTTCCTCTGGCTTCTCTGGTTC
TTCTGCCTCGGTTGCAAGCACCTCCTCCATCAAATGTCTTCAAATTCCTGAGAAACTAGAACTTACTAAT
GAGACTTCAGAAAACCCTACTCAGTCACCATGGTGTTCACAGTATCGCAGACAGCTACTGAAGTCCCTAC
CAGAGTTAAGTGCCTCTGCAGAGTTGTGTATAGAAGACAGACCAATGCCTAAGTTGGAAATTGAGAAGGA
AATTGAATTAGGTAATGAGGATTACTGCATTAAACGAGAATACCTAATATGTGAAGATTACAAGTTATTC
TGGGTGGCGCCAAGAAACTCTGCAGAATTAACAGTAATAAAGGTATCTTCTCAACCTGTCCCATGGGACT
TTTATATCAACCTCAAGTTAAAGGAACGTTTAAATGAAGATTTTGATCATTTTTGCAGCTGTTATCAATA
TCAAGATGGCTGTATTGTTTGGCACCAATATATAAACTGCTTCACCCTTCAGGATCTTCTCCAACACAGT
GAATATATTACCCATGAAATAACAGTGTTGATTATTTATAACCTTTTGACAATAGTGGAGATGCTACACA
AAGCAGAAATAGTCCATGGTGACTTGAGTCCAAGGTGTCTGATTCTCAGAAACAGAATCCACGATCCCTA
TGATTGTAACAAGAACAATCAAGCTTTGAAGATAGTGGACTTTTCCTACAGTGTTGACCTTAGGGTGCAG
CTGGATGTTTTTACCCTCAGCGGCTTTCGGACTGTACAGATCCTGGAAGGACAAAAGATACTAGCTAACT
GTTCTTCTCCCTACCAGGTAGACCTGTTTGGTATAGCAGATTTAGCACATTTACTATTGTTCAAGGAACA
CCTACAGGTCTTCTGGGATGGGTCCTTCTGGAAACTTAGCCAAAATATTTCTGAGCTAAAAGATGGTGAA
TTGTGGAATAAATTCTTTGTGCGGATTCTGAATGCCAATGATGAGGCCACAGTGTCTGTTCTTGGGGAGC
TTGCAGCAGAAATGAATGGGGTTTTTGACACTACATTCCAAAGTCACCTGAACAAAGCCTTATGGAAGGT
AGGGAAGTTAACTAGTCCTGGGGCTTTGCTCTTTCAGTGAGCGGCCGCTCTAGAATTCGGGGATCCACCG
GATCTAGATAACTGATCATAATCAGCCATACCACATTTGTAGAGGTTTTACTTGCTTTAAAAAACCTCCC
ACACCTCCCCCTGAACCTGAAACATAAAATGAATGCAATTGTTGTTGTTAACTTGTTTATTGCAGCTTAT
AATGGTTACAAATAAAGCAATAGCATCACAAATTTCACAAATAAAGCATTTTTTTCACTGCATTCTAGTT
GTGGTTTGTCCAAACTCATCAATGTATCTTAAGGCGTAAATTGTAAGCGTTAATATTTTGTTAAAATTCG
CGTTAAATTTTTGTTAAATCAGCTCATTTTTTAACCAATAGGCCGAAATCGGCAAAATCCCTTATAAATC
AAAAGAATAGACCGAGATAGGGT
[37 nt withheld, positions 4994-5030]
AAAGAACGTGGACTCCAACGTCAAAGG
[49 nt withheld, positions 5058-5106]
T
[91 nt withheld, positions 5108-5198]
G
[124 nt withheld, positions 5200-5323]
CAGGTGGCACTTTTCGGGGAAATGTGCGCGGAACCCCTATTTGTTTATTTTTCTAAATACATTCAAATAT
GTATCCGCTCATGAGACAATAACCCTGATAAATGCTTCAATAATATTGAAAAAGGAAGAGTCCTGAGGCG
GAAAGAACCAGCTGTGGAATGTGTGTCAGTTAGGGTGTGGAAAGTCCCCAGGCTCCCCAGCAGGCAGAAG
TATGCAAAGCATGCATCTCAATTAGTCAGCAACCAGGTGTGGAAAGTCCCCAGGCTCCCCAGCAGGCAGA
AGTATGCAAAGCATGCATCTCAATTAGTCAGCAACCATAGTCCCGCCCCTAACTCCGCCCATCCCGCCCC
TAACTCCGCCCAGTTCCGCCCATTCTCCGCCCCATGGCTGACTAATTTTTTTTATTTATGCAGAGGCCGA
GGCCGCCTCGGCCTCTGAGCTATTCCAGAAGTAGTGAGGAGGCTTTTTTGGAGGCCTAGGCTTTTGCAAA
GATCGATCAAGAGACAGGATGAGGATCGTTTCGCATGATTGAACAAGATGGATTGCACGCAGGTTCTCCG
GCCGCTTGGGTGGAGAGGCTATTCGGCTATGACTGGGCACAACAGACAATCGGCTGCTCTGATGCCGCCG
TGTTCCGGCTGTCAGCGCAGGGGCGCCCGGTTCTTTTTGTCAAGACCGACCTGTCCGGTGCCCTGAATGA
ACTGCAAGACGAGGCAGCGCGGCTATCGTGGCTGGCCACGACGGGCGTTCCTTGCGCAGCTGTGCTCGAC
GTTGTCACTGAAGCGGGAAGGGACTGGCTGCTATTGGGCGAAGTGCCGGGGCAGGATCTCCTGTCATCTC
ACCTTGCTCCTGCCGAGAAAGTATCCATCATGGCTGATGCAATGCGGCGGCTGCATACGCTTGATCCGGC
TACCTGCCCATTCGACCACCAAGCGAAACATCGCATCGAGCGAGCACGTACTCGGATGGAAGCCGGTCTT
GTCGATCAGGATGATCTGGACGAAGAGCATCAGGGGCTCGCGCCAGCCGAACTGTTCGCCAGGCTCAAGG
CGAGCATGCCCGACGGCGAGGATCTCGTCGTGACCCATGGCGATGCCTGCTTGCCGAATATCATGGTGGA
AAATGGCCGCTTTTCTGGATTCATCGACTGTGGCCGGCTGGGTGTGGCGGACCGCTATCAGGACATAGCG
TTGGCTACCCGTGATATTGCTGAAGAGCTTGGCGGCGAATGGGCTGACCGCTTCCTCGTGCTTTACGGTA
TCGCCGCTCCCGATTCGCAGCGCATCGCCTTCTATCGCCTTCTTGACGAGTTCTTCTGAGCGGGACTCTG
GGGTTCGAAATGACCGACCAAGCGACGCCCAACCTGCCATCACGAGATTTCGATTCCACCGCCGCCTTCT
ATGAAAGGTTGGGCTTCGGAATCGTTTTCCGGGACGCCGGCTGGATGATCCTCCAGCGCGGGGATCTCAT
GCTGGAGTTCTTCGCCCACCCTAGGGGGAGGCTAACTGAAACACGGAAGGAGACAATACCGGAAGGAACC
CGCGCTATGACGGCAATAAAAAGACAGAATAAAACGCACGGTGTTGGGTCGTTTGTTCATAAACGCGGGG
TTCGGTCCCAGGGCTGGCACTCTGTCGATACCCCACCGAGACCCCATTGGGGCCAATACGCCCGCGTTTC
TTCCTTTTCCCCACCCCACCCCCCAAGTTCGGGTGAAGGCCCAGGGCTCGCAGCCAACGTCGGGGCGGCA
GGCCCTGCCATAGCCTCAGGTTACTCATATATACTTTAGATTGATTTAAAACTTCATTTTTAATTTAAAA
GGATCTAGGTGAAGATCCTTTTTGATAATCTCATGACCAAAATCCCTTAACGTGAGTTTTCGTTCCACTG
AGCGTCAGACCCCGTAGAAAAGATCAAAGGATCTTCTTGAGATCCTTTTTTTCTGCGCGTAATCTGCTGC
TTGCAAACAAAAAAACCACCGCTACCAGCGGTGGTTTGTTTGCCGGATCAAGAGCTACCAACTCTTTTTC
CGAAGGTAACTGGCTTCAGCAGAGCGCAGATACCAAATACTGTTCTTCTAGTGTAGCCGTAGTTAGGCCA
CCACTTCAAGAACTCTGTAGCACCGCCTACATACCTCGCTCTGCTAATCCTGTTACCAGTGGCTGCTGCC
AGTGGCGATAAGTCGTGTCTTACCGGGTTGGACTCAAGACGATAGTTACCGGATAAGGCGCAGCGGTCGG
GCTGAACGGGGGGTTCGTGCACACAGCCCAGCTTGGAGCGAACGACCTACACCGAACTGAGATACCTACA
GCGTGAGCTATGAGAAAGCGCCACGCTTCCCGAAGGGAGAAAGGCGGACAGGTATCCGGTAAGCGGCAGG
GTCGGAACAGGAGAGCGCACGAGGGAGCTTCCAGGGGGAAACGCCTGGTATCTTTATAGTCCTGTCGGGT
TTCGCCACCTCTGACTTGAGCGTCGATTTTTGTGATGCTCGTCAGGGGGGCGGAGCCTATGGAAAAACGC
CAGCAACGCGGCCTTTTTACGGTTCCTGGCCTTTTGCTGGCCTTTTGCTCACATGTTCTTTCCTGCGTTA
TCCCCTGATTCTGTGGATAAC
