>Addgene plasmid #114053 | pLAP-BUBR1-dKARD | depositor partial sequence | sequence record 215345 | BubR1-delta-KARD
ATGGCGGCGGTGAAGAAGGAAGGGGGTGCTCTGAGTGAAGCCATGTCCCTGGAGGGAGATGAATGGGAAC
TGAGTAAAGAAAATGTACAACCTTTAAGGCAAGGGCGGATCATGTCCACGCTTCAGGGAGCACTGGCACA
AGAATCTGCCTGTAACAATACTCTTCAGCAGCAGAAACGGGCATTTGAATATGAAATTCGATTTTACACT
GGAAATGACCCTCTGGATGTTTGGGATAGGTATATCAGCTGGACAGAGCAGAACTATCCTCAAGGTGGGA
AGGAGAGTAATATGTCAACGTTATTAGAAAGAGCTGTAGAAGCACTACAAGGAGAAAAACGATATTATAG
TGATCCTCGATTTCTCAATCTCTGGCTTAAATTAGGGCGTTTATGCAATGAGCCTTTGGATATGTACAGT
TACTTGCACAACCAAGGGATTGGTGTTTCACTTGCTCAGTTCTATATCTCATGGGCAGAAGAATATGAAG
CTAGAGAAAACTTTAGGAAAGCAGATGCGATATTTCAGGAAGGGATTCAACAGAAGGCTGAACCACTAGA
AAGACTACAGTCCCAGCACCGACAATTCCAAGCTCGAGTGTCTCGGCAAACTCTGTTGGCACTTGAGAAA
GAAGAAGAGGAGGAAGTTTTTGAGTCTTCTGTACCACAACGAAGCACACTAGCTGAACTAAAGAGCAAAG
GGAAAAAGACAGCAAGAGCTCCAATCATCCGTGTAGGAGGTGCTCTCAAGGCTCCAAGCCAGAACAGAGG
ACTCCAAAATCCATTTCCTCAACAGATGCAAAATAATAGTAGAATTACTGTTTTTGATGAAAATGCTGAT
GAGGCTTCTACAGCAGAGTTGTCTAAGCCTACAGTCCAGCCATGGATAGCACCCCCCATGCCCAGGGCCA
AAGAGAATGAGCTGCAAGCAGGCCCTTGGAACACAGGCAGGTCCTTGGAACACAGGCCTCGTGGCAATAC
AGCTTCACTGATAGCTGTACCCGCTGTGCTTCCCAGTTTCACTCCATATGTGGAAGAGACTGCACAACAG
CCAGTTATGACACCATGTAAAATTGAACCTAGTATAAACCACATCCTAAGCACCAGAAAGCCTGGAAAGG
AAGAAGGAGATCCTCTACAAAGGGTTCAGAGCCATCAGCAAGCATCTGAGGAGAAGAAAGAGAAGATGAT
GTATTGTAAGGAGAAGATTTATGCAGGAGTAGGGGAATTCTCCTTTGAAGAAATTCGGGCTGAAGTTTTC
CGGAAGAAATTAAAAGAGCAAAGGGAAGCCGAGCTATTGACCAGTGCAGAGAAGAGAGCAGAAATGCAGA
AACAGATTGAAGAGATGGAGAAGAAGCTAAAAGAAATCCAAACTACTCAGCAAGAAAGAACAGGTGATCA
GCAAGAAGAGACGATGCCTACAAAGGAGACAACTAAACTGCAAATTGCTTCCGAGTCTCAGAAAATACCA
GGAATGACTCTATCCAGTTCTGTTTGTCAAGTAAACTGTTGTGCCAGAGAAACTTCACTTGCGGAGAACA
TTTGGCAGGAACAACCTCATTCTAAAGGTCCCAGTGTACCTTTCTCCATTTTTGATGAGTTTCTTCTTTC
AGAAAAGAAGAATAAAAGTCCTCCTGCAGATCCCCCACGAGTTTTAGCTCAACGAAGACCCCTTGCAGTT
CTCAAAACCTCAGAAAGCATCACCTCAAATGAAGATGTGTCTCCAGATGTTTGTGATGAATTTACAGGAA
TTGAACCCTTGAGCGAGGATGCCATTATCACAGGCTTCAGAAATGTAACAATTTGTCCTAACCCAGAAGA
CACTTGTGACTTTGCCAGAGCAGCTCGTTTTGTATCCACTCCTTTTCATGAGATAATGTCCTTGAAGGAT
CTCCCTTCTGATCCTGAGAGACTGTTACCGGAAGAAGATCTAGATGTAAAGACCTCTGAGGACCAGCAGA
CAGCTTGTGGCACTATCTACAGTCAGACTTCCTCTGGCTTCTCTGGTTCTTCTGCCTCGGTTGCAAGCAC
CTCCTCCATCAAATGTCTTCAAATTCCTGAGAAACTAGAACTTACTAATGAGACTTCAGAAAACCCTACT
CAGTCACCATGGTGTTCACAGTATCGCAGACAGCTACTGAAGTCCCTACCAGAGTTAAGTGCCTCTGCAG
AGTTGTGTATAGAAGACAGACCAATGCCTAAGTTGGAAATTGAGAAGGAAATTGAATTAGGTAATGAGGA
TTACTGCATTAAACGAGAATACCTAATATGTGAAGATTACAAGTTATTCTGGGTGGCGCCAAGAAACTCT
GCAGAATTAACAGTAATAAAGGTATCTTCTCAACCTGTCCCATGGGACTTTTATATCAACCTCAAGTTAA
AGGAACGTTTAAATGAAGATTTTGATCATTTTTGCAGCTGTTATCAATATCAAGATGGCTGTATTGTTTG
GCACCAATATATAAACTGCTTCACCCTTCAGGATCTTCTCCAACACAGTGAATATATTACCCATGAAATA
ACAGTGTTGATTATTTATAACCTTTTGACAATAGTGGAGATGCTACACAAAGCAGAAATAGTCCATGGTG
ACTTGAGTCCAAGGTGTCTGATTCTCAGAAACAGAATCCACGATCCCTATGATTGTAACAAGAACAATCA
AGCTTTGAAGATAGTGGACTTTTCCTACAGTGTTGACCTTAGGGTGCAGCTGGATGTTTTTACCCTCAGC
GGCTTTCGGACTGTACAGATCCTGGAAGGACAAAAGATACTAGCTAACTGTTCTTCTCCCTACCAGGTAG
ACCTGTTTGGTATAGCAGATTTAGCACATTTACTATTGTTCAAGGAACACCTACAGGTCTTCTGGGATGG
GTCCTTCTGGAAACTTAGCCAAAATATTTCTGAGCTAAAAGATGGTGAATTGTGGAATAAATTCTTTGTG
CGGATTCTGAATGCCAATGATGAGGCCACAGTGTCTGTTCTTGGGGAGCTTGCAGCAGAAATGAATGGGG
TTTTTGACACTACATTCCAAAGTCACCTGAACAAAGCCTTATGGAAGGTAGGGAAGTTAACTAGTCCTGG
GGCTTTGCTCTTTCAGTGAGCGGCCGCTCTAGAATTCGGGGATCC
